Addgene plasmid #144971: TFORF3495
Purpose: Lentiviral vector for overexpressing transcription factor ORFs with unique 24-bp barcodes. Barcodes facilitate identification of transcription factors in pooled screens.
Depositing lab: Feng Zhang. Depositing organization: Broad Institute. Publication: A transcription factor atlas of directed differentiation. Joung J, Ma S, Tay T, Geiger-Schuller KR, Kirchgatterer PC, Verdine VK, Guo B, Arias-Garcia MA, Allen WE, Singh A, Kuksenko O, Abudayyeh OO, Gootenberg JS, Fu Z, Macrae RK, Buenrostro JD, Regev A, Zhang F. Cell. 2023 Jan 5;186(1):209-229.e26. doi: 10.1016/j.cell.2022.11.026. PubMed 36608654.
Backbone
  Vector backbone: pLX_TRC317
  Backbone manufacturer: Broad Institute Genetic Perturbation Platform
  Backbone size w/o insert (bp): 8264
  Vector type: Mammalian Expression, Lentiviral
  Selectable markers: Puromycin
Growth in bacteria
  Bacterial resistance: Ampicillin, 100 μg/mL
  Growth temperature: 37°C
  Growth strain: NEB Stable
  Copy number: High Copy
Gene/Insert
  Gene/Insert name: CLOCK
  Species: H. sapiens (human)
  Insert size (bp): 2747
  Entrez Gene: CLOCK (a.k.a. KAT13D, bHLHe8)
  Promoter: EF1a
  Tag / fusion protein: V5 (C terminal on insert)
  Cloning method: Gateway Cloning
  Sequencing primers: 5′ GGGTGGAGACTGAAGTTAGGCCAG; 3′ CACATAGCGTAAAAGGAGCAACATAG
Resource information
  A portion of this plasmid was derived from a plasmid made by: Broad Institute Genetic Perturbation Platform
Terms and licenses: Academic/Nonprofit Terms; Industry Terms: Not Available to Industry
Depositor comments: NM_001267843.1 Please test multiple small colonies in case of plasmid recombination. To make this collection available in a timely manner, a portion of this collection was not fully sequenced by Addgene. If an Addgene verified full plasmid sequence is not available, please contact us prior to placing an order to request the full sequence.
How to cite: TFORF3495 was a gift from Feng Zhang (Addgene plasmid # 144971 ; http://n2t.net/addgene:144971 ; RRID:Addgene_144971)
