[The description below was written by a language model from this plasmid's Addgene catalogue record and pLannotate feature annotations shown in this document.]
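Description:
TFORF3495 is a lentiviral mammalian expression plasmid built on the pLX_TRC317 backbone that carries the human CLOCK open reading frame, one member of a barcoded transcription factor ORF collection. It is propagated in E. coli through a high-copy ColE1/pUC-type origin with ampicillin resistance (AmpR), and an f1 origin is also present. The depositor warns that the plasmid can recombine in bacteria, a common issue with LTR-containing vectors.

The viral portion has a third-generation, self-inactivating layout. An RSV promoter drives a truncated HIV-1 5' LTR, followed by the Ψ packaging signal with a gag fragment, the Rev response element for Rev-dependent nuclear export of the genomic RNA, a cPPT/CTS element, WPRE to enhance transcript expression, and a ΔU3 3' LTR, with an SV40 polyadenylation signal downstream. Within this transfer cassette, an SV40 promoter region precedes a puromycin N-acetyltransferase gene for selecting transduced cells. Separately, the EF-1α promoter drives CLOCK. The ORF is flanked by attB1 and attB2 remnants from Gateway cloning and is followed by a C-terminal V5 epitope tag for detection. CLOCK encodes a bHLH transcriptional activator that is a core component of the circadian clock.

According to the record, each vector in the series carries a unique 24-bp barcode so that the overexpressed factor can be identified in pooled screens. The barcode is not annotated in the feature table, so its position is not stated. The short U6 promoter fragment annotated between the V5 tag and WPRE is only a partial match, and the record does not assign it a function. The construct is intended for constitutive overexpression of CLOCK, alone or in pooled screens of transcription factor effects such as directed differentiation.
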