Features (pLannotate 1.2.2; 34 found; start..end, strand, type, name):
      5..231     +  promoter       RSV promoter: Rous sarcoma virus enhancer/promoter
    232..412     +  LTR            5' LTR (truncated): truncated 5' long terminal repeat (LTR) from HIV-1
    459..584     +  misc_feature   HIV-1 Ψ: packaging signal of human immunodeficiency virus type 1
    568..931     +  CDS            HIV-1 gag (fragment): gag protein from human immunodeficiency virus 1; gag
   1077..1310    +  misc_feature   RRE: The Rev response element (RRE) of HIV-1 allows for Rev-dependent mRNA export from the nucleus to the cytoplasm.
   1687..1713    +  CDS            Rev (fragment): human immunodeficiency virus 1 (HIV-1) Rev protein; rev; enhances nuclear export of unspliced and incompletely spliced viral mRNAs
   1720..1743    +  promoter       SV40 promoter (fragment): SV40 early promoter
   1744..1815    +  promoter       SV40 promoter (fragment): SV40 enhancer and early promoter
   1839..1974    +  rep_origin     SV40 ori: SV40 origin of replication
   2020..2616    +  CDS            PuroR (fragment): puromycin N-acetyltransferase; pac from Streptomyces; confers resistance to puromycin
   2665..2782    +  misc_feature   cPPT/CTS: central polypurine tract and central termination sequence of HIV-1
   2847..2913    +  CDS            small t antigen (fragment): SV40 (simian virus 40) small t antigen
   2920..4098    +  promoter       EF-1α promoter: strong constitutive promoter for human elongation factor EF-1α
   4119..4136    +  protein_bind   attB1 (fragment): mutant version of attB; core recombination site for the Gateway® BP reaction BP Clonase™
   4145..6682    +  CDS            CLOCK: CLOCK_HUMAN - Also known as BHLHE8, KIAA0334. Experimental evidence at protein level: Swiss-Prot protein existence level 1. Transcriptional activator which forms a core component of the circadian clock. The circadian clock, an internal time-keeping system, regulates various physiological processes through the generation of approximately 24 hour circadian rhythms in gene expression, which are translated into rhythms in metabolism and behavior. It is derived from the Latin roots 'circa' (about) and 'diem' (day) and acts as an important regulator of a wide array of physiological functions includi
   6690..6707    -  protein_bind   attB2 (fragment): mutant version of attB; core recombination site for the Gateway® BP reaction BP Clonase™
   6716..6757    +  CDS            V5 tag: epitope tag from simian virus 5
   6773..6826    +  promoter       U6 promoter (fragment): RNA polymerase III promoter for human U6 snRNA
   6868..7456    +  misc_feature   WPRE: woodchuck hepatitis virus posttranscriptional regulatory element
   7507..7526    +  misc_feature   cPPT/CTS (fragment): central polypurine tract and central termination sequence of HIV-1
   7528..7761    +  LTR            3' LTR (ΔU3): self-inactivating 3' long terminal repeat (LTR) from HIV-1
   7839..7960    +  polyA_signal   SV40 poly(A) signal: SV40 polyadenylation signal
   8000..8135    +  rep_origin     SV40 ori: SV40 origin of replication
   8156..8174    -  promoter       T7 promoter: promoter for bacteriophage T7 RNA polymerase
   8182..8337    +  CDS            lacZα (fragment): LacZα fragment of β-galactosidase; lacZ fragment
   8342..8770    +  rep_origin     f1 ori (sequence partly withheld): f1 bacteriophage origin of replication; arrow indicates direction of (+) strand synthesis
   8823..8927    +  promoter       AmpR promoter: bla
   8928..9788    +  CDS            AmpR: β-lactamase; bla; confers resistance to ampicillin, carbenicillin, and related antibiotics
   9959..10547   +  rep_origin     ori: high-copy-number ColE1/pMB1/pBR322/pUC origin of replication
  10730..10822   +  CDS            lacI (fragment): lac repressor; lacI; The lac repressor binds to the lac operator to inhibit transcription in E. coli. This inhibition can be relieved by adding lactose or isopropyl-β-D-thiogalactopyranoside (IPTG).
  10835..10856   +  protein_bind   CAP binding site: CAP binding activates transcription in the presence of cAMP. E. coli catabolite activator protein
  10871..10901   +  promoter       lac promoter: promoter for the E. coli lac operon
  10905..10927   +  protein_bind   lac operator (fragment): The lac repressor binds to the lac operator to inhibit transcription in E. coli. This inhibition can be relieved by adding lactose or isopropyl-β-D-thiogalactopyranoside (IPTG). lac repressor encoded by lacI
  10970..10988   +  promoter       T3 promoter: promoter for bacteriophage T3 RNA polymerase
>Addgene plasmid #144971 | TFORF3495 | addgene full sequence | sequence record 389033 | Addgene NGS Result
TTAATGTAGTCTTATGCAATACTCTTGTAGTCTTGCAACATGGTAACGATGAGTTAGCAACATGCCTTAC
AAGGAGAGAAAAAGCACCGTGCATGCCGATTGGTGGAAGTAAGGTGGTACGATCGTGCCTTATTAGGAAG
GCAACAGACGGGTCTGACATGGATTGGACGAACCACTGAATTGCCGCATTGCAGAGATATTGTATTTAAG
TGCCTAGCTCGATACATAAACGGGTCTCTCTGGTTAGACCAGATCTGAGCCTGGGAGCTCTCTGGCTAAC
TAGGGAACCCACTGCTTAAGCCTCAATAAAGCTTGCCTTGAGTGCTTCAAGTAGTGTGTGCCCGTCTGTT
GTGTGACTCTGGTAACTAGAGATCCCTCAGACCCTTTTAGTCAGTGTGGAAAATCTCTAGCAGTGGCGCC
CGAACAGGGACTTGAAAGCGAAAGGGAAACCAGAGGAGCTCTCTCGACGCAGGACTCGGCTTGCTGAAGC
GCGCACGGCAAGAGGCGAGGGGCGGCGACTGGTGAGTACGCCAAAAATTTTGACTAGCGGAGGCTAGAAG
GAGAGAGATGGGTGCGAGAGCGTCAGTATTAAGCGGGGGAGAATTAGATCGCGATGGGAAAAAATTCGGT
TAAGGCCAGGGGGAAAGAAAAAATATAAATTAAAACATATAGTATGGGCAAGCAGGGAGCTAGAACGATT
CGCAGTTAATCCTGGCCTGTTAGAAACATCAGAAGGCTGTAGACAAATACTGGGACAGCTACAACCATCC
CTTCAGACAGGATCAGAAGAACTTAGATCATTATATAATACAGTAGCAACCCTCTATTGTGTGCATCAAA
GGATAGAGATAAAAGACACCAAGGAAGCTTTAGACAAGATAGAGGAAGAGCAAAACAAAAGTAAGACCAC
CGCACAGCAAGCGGCCGCTGATCTTCAGACCTGGAGGAGGAGATATGAGGGACAATTGGAGAAGTGAATT
ATATAAATATAAAGTAGTAAAAATTGAACCATTAGGAGTAGCACCCACCAAGGCAAAGAGAAGAGTGGTG
CAGAGAGAAAAAAGAGCAGTGGGAATAGGAGCTTTGTTCCTTGGGTTCTTGGGAGCAGCAGGAAGCACTA
TGGGCGCAGCGTCAATGACGCTGACGGTACAGGCCAGACAATTATTGTCTGGTATAGTGCAGCAGCAGAA
CAATTTGCTGAGGGCTATTGAGGCGCAACAGCATCTGTTGCAACTCACAGTCTGGGGCATCAAGCAGCTC
CAGGCAAGAATCCTGGCTGTGGAAAGATACCTAAAGGATCAACAGCTCCTGGGGATTTGGGGTTGCTCTG
GAAAACTCATTTGCACCACTGCTGTGCCTTGGAATGCTAGTTGGAGTAATAAATCTCTGGAACAGATTTG
GAATCACACGACCTGGATGGAGTGGGACAGAGAAATTAACAATTACACAAGCTTAATACACTCCTTAATT
GAAGAATCGCAAAACCAGCAAGAAAAGAATGAACAAGAATTATTGGAATTAGATAAATGGGCAAGTTTGT
GGAATTGGTTTAACATAACAAATTGGCTGTGGTATATAAAATTATTCATAATGATAGTAGGAGGCTTGGT
AGGTTTAAGAATAGTTTTTGCTGTACTTTCTATAGTGAATAGAGTTAGGCAGGGATATTCACCATTATCG
TTTCAGACCCACCTCCCAACCCCGAGGGGACCCATGCATTGCATCTCAATTAGTCAGCAACCAGGTGTGG
AAAGTCCCCAGGCTCCCCAGCAGGCAGAAGTATGCAAAGCATGCGTCTCAATTAGTCAGCAACCATAGTC
CCGCCCCTAACTCCGCCCATCCCGCCCCTAACTCCGCCCAGTTCCGCCCATTCTCCGCCCCATGGCTGAC
TAATTTTTTTTATTTATGCAGAGGCCGAGGCCGCCTCGGCCTCTGAGCTATTCCAGAAGTAGTGAGGAGG
CTTTTTTGGAGGCCTAGGCTTTTGCAAAAAGCTTTCTAGAGGTACCACCGGAGCTTACCATGACCGAGTA
CAAGCCCACGGTGCGCCTCGCCACCCGCGACGACGTCCCCAGGGCCGTACGCACCCTCGCCGCCGCGTTC
GCCGACTACCCCGCCACGCGCCACACCGTCGATCCGGACCGCCACATCGAGCGGGTCACCGAGCTGCAAG
AACTCTTCCTCACGCGCGTCGGGCTCGACATCGGCAAGGTGTGGGTCGCGGACGACGGCGCCGCCGTGGC
GGTCTGGACCACGCCGGAGAGCGTCGAAGCGGGGGCGGTGTTCGCCGAGATCGGCCCGCGCATGGCCGAG
TTGAGCGGTTCCCGGCTGGCCGCGCAGCAACAGATGGAAGGCCTCCTGGCGCCGCACCGGCCCAAGGAGC
CCGCGTGGTTCCTGGCCACCGTCGGCGTCTCGCCCGACCACCAGGGCAAGGGTCTGGGCAGCGCCGTCGT
GCTCCCCGGAGTGGAGGCGGCCGAGCGCGCCGGGGTGCCCGCCTTCCTGGAGACCTCCGCGCCCCGCAAC
CTCCCCTTCTACGAGCGGCTCGGCTTCACCGTCACCGCCGACGTCGAGGTGCCCGAAGGACCGCGCACCT
GGTGCATGACCCGCAAGCCCGGTGCCAGTTAACGAATTCTAGATCTTGAGACAAATGGCAGTATTCATCC
ACAATTTTAAAAGAAAAGGGGGGATTGGGGGGTACAGTGCAGGGGAAAGAATAGTAGACATAATAGCAAC
AGACATACAAACTAAAGAATTACAAAAACAAATTACAAAAATTCAAAATTTTCGGGTTTATTACAGGGAC
AGCAGAGATCCACTTTGGCGCCGGCTCGAGGCCTGCAGGTGCAAAGATGGATAAAGTTTTAAACAGAGAG
GAATCTTTGCAGCTAATGGACCTTCTAGGTCTTGAAAGGAGTGGGAATTGGCTCCGGTGCCCGTCAGTGG
GCAGAGCGCACATCGCCCACAGTCCCCGAGAAGTTGGGGGGAGGGGTCGGCAATTGAACCGGTGCCTAGA
GAAGGTGGCGCGGGGTAAACTGGGAAAGTGATGTCGTGTACTGGCTCCGCCTTTTTCCCGAGGGTGGGGG
AGAACCGTATATAAGTGCAGTAGTCGCCGTGAACGTTCTTTTTCGCAACGGGTTTGCCGCCAGAACACAG
GTAAGTGCCGTGTGTGGTTCCCGCGGGCCTGGCCTCTTTACGGGTTATGGCCCTTGCGTGCCTTGAATTA
CTTCCACCTGGCTGCAGTACGTGATTCTTGATCCCGAGCTTCGGGTTGGAAGTGGGTGGGAGAGTTCGAG
GCCTTGCGCTTAAGGAGCCCCTTCGCCTCGTGCTTGAGTTGAGGCCTGGCCTGGGCGCTGGGGCCGCCGC
GTGCGAATCTGGTGGCACCTTCGCGCCTGTCTCGCTGCTTTCGATAAGTCTCTAGCCATTTAAAATTTTT
GATGACCTGCTGCGACGCTTTTTTTCTGGCAAGATAGTCTTGTAAATGCGGGCCAAGATCTGCACACTGG
TATTTCGGTTTTTGGGGCCGCGGGCGGCGACGGGGCCCGTGCGTCCCAGCGCACATGTTCGGCGAGGCGG
GGCCTGCGAGCGCGGCCACCGAGAATCGGACGGGGGTAGTCTCAAGCTGGCCGGCCTGCTCTGGTGCCTG
GCCTCGCGCCGCCGTGTATCGCCCCGCCCTGGGCGGCAAGGCTGGCCCGGTCGGCACCAGTTGCGTGAGC
GGAAAGATGGCCGCTTCCCGGCCCTGCTGCAGGGAGCTCAAAATGGAGGACGCGGCGCTCGGGAGAGCGG
GCGGGTGAGTCACCCACACAAAGGAAAAGGGCCTTTCCGTCCTCAGCCGTCGCTTCATGTGACTCCACGG
AGTACCGGGCGCCGTCCAGGCACCTCGATTAGTTCTCGAGCTTTTGGAGTACGTCGTCTTTAGGTTGGGG
GGAGGGGTTTTATGCGATGGAGTTTCCCCACACTGAGTGGGTGGAGACTGAAGTTAGGCCAGCTTGGCAC
TTGATGTAATTCTCCTTGGAATTTGCCCTTTTTGAGTTTGGATCTTGGTTCATTCTCAAGCCTCAGACAG
TGGTTCAAAGTTTTTTTCTTCCATTTCAGGTGTCGTGAGGCTAGCATCGATTGATCAACAAGTTTGTACA
AAAAAGTTGGCACCATGTTGTTTACCGTAAGCTGTAGTAAAATGAGCTCGATTGTTGACAGAGATGACAG
TAGTATTTTTGATGGGTTGGTGGAAGAAGATGACAAGGACAAAGCGAAAAGAGTATCTAGAAACAAATCT
GAAAAGAAACGTAGAGATCAATTTAATGTTCTCATTAAAGAACTGGGATCCATGCTTCCTGGTAATGCTA
GAAAGATGGACAAATCTACTGTTCTGCAGAAAAGCATTGATTTTTTACGAAAACATAAAGAAATCACTGC
ACAGTCAGATGCTAGTGAAATTCGACAGGACTGGAAACCTACATTCCTTAGTAATGAAGAGTTTACACAA
TTAATGTTAGAGGCTCTTGATGGTTTTTTTTTAGCAATCATGACAGATGGAAGCATAATATATGTGTCTG
AGAGTGTAACTTCATTACTTGAACATTTACCATCTGATCTTGTGGATCAAAGTATATTTAATTTTATCCC
AGAAGGGGAACATTCAGAGGTTTATAAAATACTCTCTACTCATCTGCTGGAAAGTGATTCATTAACCCCA
GAATATTTAAAATCAAAAAATCAGTTAGAATTCTGTTGTCACATGCTGCGAGGAACAATAGACCCAAAGG
AGCCATCTACCTATGAATATGTAAAATTTATAGGAAATTTCAAATCTTTAAACAGTGTATCCTCTTCAGC
ACACAATGGTTTTGAAGGAACTATACAACGCACACATAGGCCATCTTATGAAGATAGAGTTTGTTTTGTA
GCTACTGTCAGGTTAGCTACACCTCAGTTCATCAAGGAAATGTGCACTGTTGAAGAACCCAATGAAGAGT
TTACATCTAGACATAGTTTAGAATGGAAGTTTCTGTTTCTAGATCACAGGGCACCACCCATAATAGGGTA
TTTGCCATTTGAAGTTCTGGGAACATCAGGCTATGATTACTATCATGTGGATGACCTAGAAAATTTGGCA
AAATGTCATGAGCACTTAATGCAATATGGGAAAGGCAAATCATGTTATTATAGGTTCCTGACTAAGGGGC
AACAGTGGATTTGGCTTCAGACTCATTATTATATCACTTACCATCAGTGGAATTCAAGGCCAGAGTTTAT
TGTTTGTACTCACACTGTAGTAAGTTATGCAGAAGTTAGGGCTGAAAGACGACGAGAACTTGGCATTGAA
GAGTCTCTTCCTGAGACAGCTGCTGACAAAAGCCAAGATTCTGGGTCAGATAATCGTATAAACACAGTCA
GTCTCAAGGAAGCATTGGAAAGGTTTGATCACAGCCCAACCCCTTCTGCCTCTTCTCGGAGTTCAAGAAA
ATCATCTCACACGGCCGTCTCAGACCCTTCCTCAACACCAACCAAGATCCCGACGGATACGAGCACTCCA
CCCAGGCAGCATTTACCAGCTCATGAGAAGATGGTGCAAAGAAGGTCATCATTTAGTAGTCAGTCCATAA
ATTCCCAGTCTGTTGGTTCATCATTAACACAGCCAGTGATGTCTCAAGCTACAAATTTACCAATTCCACA
AGGCATGTCCCAGTTTCAGTTTTCAGCTCAATTAGGAGCCATGCAACATCTGAAAGACCAATTGGAACAA
CGGACACGCATGATAGAAGCAAATATTCATCGGCAACAAGAAGAACTAAGAAAAATTCAAGAACAACTTC
AGATGGTCCATGGTCAGGGGCTGCAGATGTTTTTGCAACAATCAAATCCTGGGTTGAATTTTGGTTCCGT
TCAACTTTCTTCTGGAAATTCATCTAACATCCAGCAACTTGCACCTATAAATATGCAAGGCCAAGTTGTT
CCTACTAACCAGATTCAAAGTGGAATGAATACTGGACACATTGGCACAACTCAGCACATGATACAACAAC
AGACTTTACAGAGTACATCAACTCAGAGTCAACAAAATGTACTGAGTGGGCACAGTCAGCAAACATCTCT
ACCCAGTCAGACACAGAGCACTCTTACAGCCCCACTGTATAACACTATGGTGATTTCTCAGCCTGCAGCC
GGAAGCATGGTCCAGATTCCATCTAGTATGCCACAAAACAGCACCCAGAGTGCTGCAGTAACTACATTCA
CTCAGGACAGGCAGATAAGATTTTCTCAAGGTCAACAACTTGTGACCAAATTAGTGACTGCTCCTGTAGC
TTGTGGGGCAGTCATGGTACCTAGTACTATGCTTATGGGCCAGGTGGTGACTGCATATCCTACTTTTGCT
ACACAACAGCAACAGTCACAGACATTGTCAGTAACGCAGCAGCAGCAGCAGCAGAGCTCCCAGGAGCAGC
AGCTCACTTCAGTTCAGCAACCATCTCAGGCTCAGCTGACCCAGCCACCGCAACAATTTTTACAGACTTC
TAGGTTGCTCCATGGGAATCCCTCAACTCAACTCATTCTCTCTGCTGCATTTCCTCTACAACAGAGCACC
TTCCCTCAGTCACATCACCAGCAACATCAGTCTCAGCAACAGCAGCAACTCAGCCGGCACAGGACTGACA
GCTTGCCCGACCCTTCCAAGGTTCAACCACAGTTGCCAACTTTCTTGTACAAAGTGGTTGATATCGGTAA
GCCTATCCCTAACCCTCTCCTCGGTCTCGATTCTACGTAGTAATGAACTAGTCCGTAACTTGAAAGTATT
TCGATTTCTTGGCTTTATATATCTTGTGGAAAGGACGAGTCAACCAAAAGGACTTGCGATCTACGCGTTA
AGTCGACAATCAACCTCTGGATTACAAAATTTGTGAAAGATTGACTGGTATTCTTAACTATGTTGCTCCT
TTTACGCTATGTGGATACGCTGCTTTAATGCCTTTGTATCATGCTATTGCTTCCCGTATGGCTTTCATTT
TCTCCTCCTTGTATAAATCCTGGTTGCTGTCTCTTTATGAGGAGTTGTGGCCCGTTGTCAGGCAACGTGG
CGTGGTGTGCACTGTGTTTGCTGACGCAACCCCCACTGGTTGGGGCATTGCCACCACCTGTCAGCTCCTT
TCCGGGACTTTCGCTTTCCCCCTCCCTATTGCCACGGCGGAACTCATCGCCGCCTGCCTTGCCCGCTGCT
GGACAGGGGCTCGGCTGTTGGGCACTGACAATTCCGTGGTGTTGTCGGGGAAATCATCGTCCTTTCCTTG
GCTGCTCGCCTGTGTTGCCACCTGGATTCTGCGCGGGACGTCCTTCTGCTACGTCCCTTCGGCCCTCAAT
CCAGCGGACCTTCCTTCCCGCGGCCTGCTGCCGGCTCTGCGGCCTCTTCCGCGTCTTCGCCTTCGCCCTC
AGACGAGTCGGATCTCCCTTTGGGCCGCCTCCCCGCGTCGACTTTAAGACCAATGACTTACAAGGCAGCT
GTAGATCTTAGCCACTTTTTAAAAGAAAAGGGGGGACTGGAAGGGCTAATTCACTCCCAACGAAGACAAG
ATCTGCTTTTTGCTTGTACTGGGTCTCTCTGGTTAGACCAGATCTGAGCCTGGGAGCTCTCTGGCTAACT
AGGGAACCCACTGCTTAAGCCTCAATAAAGCTTGCCTTGAGTGCTTCAAGTAGTGTGTGCCCGTCTGTTG
TGTGACTCTGGTAACTAGAGATCCCTCAGACCCTTTTAGTCAGTGTGGAAAATCTCTAGCAGTACGTATA
GTAGTTCATGTCATCTTATTATTCAGTATTTATAACTTGCAAAGAAATGAATATCAGAGAGTGAGAGGAA
CTTGTTTATTGCAGCTTATAATGGTTACAAATAAAGCAATAGCATCACAAATTTCACAAATAAAGCATTT
TTTTCACTGCATTCTAGTTGTGGTTTGTCCAAACTCATCAATGTATCTTATCATGTCTGGCTCTAGCTAT
CCCGCCCCTAACTCCGCCCATCCCGCCCCTAACTCCGCCCAGTTCCGCCCATTCTCCGCCCCATGGCTGA
CTAATTTTTTTTATTTATGCAGAGGCCGAGGCCGCCTCGGCCTCTGAGCTATTCCAGAAGTAGTGAGGAG
GCTTTTTTGGAGGCCTAGGGACGTACCCAATTCGCCCTATAGTGAGTCGTATTACGCGCGCTCACTGGCC
GTCGTTTTACAACGTCGTGACTGGGAAAACCCTGGCGTTACCCAACTTAATCGCCTTGCAGCACATCCCC
CTTTCGCCAGCTGGCGTAATAGCGAAGAGGCCCGCACCGATCGCCCTTCCCAACAGTTGCGCAGCCTGAA
TGGCGAATGGG
[124 nt withheld, positions 8342-8465]
C
[91 nt withheld, positions 8467-8557]
A
[49 nt withheld, positions 8559-8607]
CCTTTGACGTTGGAGTCCACGTTCTTT
[37 nt withheld, positions 8635-8671]
ACCCTATCTCGGTCTATTCTTTTGATTTATAAGGGATTTTGCCGATTTCGGCCTATTGGTTAAAAAATGA
GCTGATTTAACAAAAATTTAACGCGAATTTTAACAAAATATTAACGCTTACAATTTAGGTGGCACTTTTC
GGGGAAATGTGCGCGGAACCCCTATTTGTTTATTTTTCTAAATACATTCAAATATGTATCCGCTCATGAG
ACAATAACCCTGATAAATGCTTCAATAATATTGAAAAAGGAAGAGTATGAGTATTCAACATTTCCGTGTC
GCCCTTATTCCCTTTTTTGCGGCATTTTGCCTTCCTGTTTTTGCTCACCCAGAAACGCTGGTGAAAGTAA
AAGATGCTGAAGATCAGTTGGGTGCACGAGTGGGTTACATCGAACTGGATCTCAACAGCGGTAAGATCCT
TGAGAGTTTTCGCCCCGAAGAACGTTTTCCAATGATGAGCACTTTTAAAGTTCTGCTATGTGGCGCGGTA
TTATCCCGTATTGACGCCGGGCAAGAGCAACTCGGTCGCCGCATACACTATTCTCAGAATGACTTGGTTG
AGTACTCACCAGTCACAGAAAAGCATCTTACGGATGGCATGACAGTAAGAGAATTATGCAGTGCTGCCAT
AACCATGAGTGATAACACTGCGGCCAACTTACTTCTGACAACGATCGGAGGACCGAAGGAGCTAACCGCT
TTTTTGCACAACATGGGGGATCATGTAACTCGCCTTGATCGTTGGGAACCGGAGCTGAATGAAGCCATAC
CAAACGACGAGCGTGACACCACGATGCCTGTAGCAATGGCAACAACGTTGCGCAAACTATTAACTGGCGA
ACTACTTACTCTAGCTTCCCGGCAACAATTAATAGACTGGATGGAGGCGGATAAAGTTGCAGGACCACTT
CTGCGCTCGGCCCTTCCGGCTGGCTGGTTTATTGCTGATAAATCTGGAGCCGGTGAGCGTGGGTCTCGCG
GTATCATTGCAGCACTGGGGCCAGATGGTAAGCCCTCCCGTATCGTAGTTATCTACACGACGGGGAGTCA
GGCAACTATGGATGAACGAAATAGACAGATCGCTGAGATAGGTGCCTCACTGATTAAGCATTGGTAACTG
TCAGACCAAGTTTACTCATATATACTTTAGATTGATTTAAAACTTCATTTTTAATTTAAAAGGATCTAGG
TGAAGATCCTTTTTGATAATCTCATGACCAAAATCCCTTAACGTGAGTTTTCGTTCCACTGAGCGTCAGA
CCCCGTAGAAAAGATCAAAGGATCTTCTTGAGATCCTTTTTTTCTGCGCGTAATCTGCTGCTTGCAAACA
AAAAAACCACCGCTACCAGCGGTGGTTTGTTTGCCGGATCAAGAGCTACCAACTCTTTTTCCGAAGGTAA
CTGGCTTCAGCAGAGCGCAGATACCAAATACTGTTCTTCTAGTGTAGCCGTAGTTAGGCCACCACTTCAA
GAACTCTGTAGCACCGCCTACATACCTCGCTCTGCTAATCCTGTTACCAGTGGCTGCTGCCAGTGGCGAT
AAGTCGTGTCTTACCGGGTTGGACTCAAGACGATAGTTACCGGATAAGGCGCAGCGGTCGGGCTGAACGG
GGGGTTCGTGCACACAGCCCAGCTTGGAGCGAACGACCTACACCGAACTGAGATACCTACAGCGTGAGCT
ATGAGAAAGCGCCACGCTTCCCGAAGGGAGAAAGGCGGACAGGTATCCGGTAAGCGGCAGGGTCGGAACA
GGAGAGCGCACGAGGGAGCTTCCAGGGGGAAACGCCTGGTATCTTTATAGTCCTGTCGGGTTTCGCCACC
TCTGACTTGAGCGTCGATTTTTGTGATGCTCGTCAGGGGGGCGGAGCCTATGGAAAAACGCCAGCAACGC
GGCCTTTTTACGGTTCCTGGCCTTTTGCTGGCCTTTTGCTCACATGTTCTTTCCTGCGTTATCCCCTGAT
TCTGTGGATAACCGTATTACCGCCTTTGAGTGAGCTGATACCGCTCGCCGCAGCCGAACGACCGAGCGCA
GCGAGTCAGTGAGCGAGGAAGCGGAAGAGCGCCCAATACGCAAACCGCCTCTCCCCGCGCGTTGGCCGAT
TCATTAATGCAGCTGGCACGACAGGTTTCCCGACTGGAAAGCGGGCAGTGAGCGCAACGCAATTAATGTG
AGTTAGCTCACTCATTAGGCACCCCAGGCTTTACACTTTATGCTTCCGGCTCGTATGTTGTGTGGAATTG
TGAGCGGATAACAATTTCACACAGGAAACAGCTATGACCATGATTACGCCAAGCGCGCAATTAACCCTCA
CTAAAGGGAACAAAAGCTGGAGCTGCAAGC
