>Addgene plasmid #144971 | TFORF3495 | depositor partial sequence | sequence record 287028 | Insert
ATCGATTGATCAACAAGTTTGTACAAAAAAGTTGGCACCATGTTGTTTACCGTAAGCTGTAGTAAAATGA
GCTCGATTGTTGACAGAGATGACAGTAGTATTTTTGATGGGTTGGTGGAAGAAGATGACAAGGACAAAGC
GAAAAGAGTATCTAGAAACAAATCTGAAAAGAAACGTAGAGATCAATTTAATGTTCTCATTAAAGAACTG
GGATCCATGCTTCCTGGTAATGCTAGAAAGATGGACAAATCTACTGTTCTGCAGAAAAGCATTGATTTTT
TACGAAAACATAAAGAAATCACTGCACAGTCAGATGCTAGTGAAATTCGACAGGACTGGAAACCTACATT
CCTTAGTAATGAAGAGTTTACACAATTAATGTTAGAGGCTCTTGATGGTTTTTTTTTAGCAATCATGACA
GATGGAAGCATAATATATGTGTCTGAGAGTGTAACTTCATTACTTGAACATTTACCATCTGATCTTGTGG
ATCAAAGTATATTTAATTTTATCCCAGAAGGGGAACATTCAGAGGTTTATAAAATACTCTCTACTCATCT
GCTGGAAAGTGATTCATTAACCCCAGAATATTTAAAATCAAAAAATCAGTTAGAATTCTGTTGTCACATG
CTGCGAGGAACAATAGACCCAAAGGAGCCATCTACCTATGAATATGTAAAATTTATAGGAAATTTCAAAT
CTTTAAACAGTGTATCCTCTTCAGCACACAATGGTTTTGAAGGAACTATACAACGCACACATAGGCCATC
TTATGAAGATAGAGTTTGTTTTGTAGCTACTGTCAGGTTAGCTACACCTCAGTTCATCAAGGAAATGTGC
ACTGTTGAAGAACCCAATGAAGAGTTTACATCTAGACATAGTTTAGAATGGAAGTTTCTGTTTCTAGATC
ACAGGGCACCACCCATAATAGGGTATTTGCCATTTGAAGTTCTGGGAACATCAGGCTATGATTACTATCA
TGTGGATGACCTAGAAAATTTGGCAAAATGTCATGAGCACTTAATGCAATATGGGAAAGGCAAATCATGT
TATTATAGGTTCCTGACTAAGGGGCAACAGTGGATTTGGCTTCAGACTCATTATTATATCACTTACCATC
AGTGGAATTCAAGGCCAGAGTTTATTGTTTGTACTCACACTGTAGTAAGTTATGCAGAAGTTAGGGCTGA
AAGACGACGAGAACTTGGCATTGAAGAGTCTCTTCCTGAGACAGCTGCTGACAAAAGCCAAGATTCTGGG
TCAGATAATCGTATAAACACAGTCAGTCTCAAGGAAGCATTGGAAAGGTTTGATCACAGCCCAACCCCTT
CTGCCTCTTCTCGGAGTTCAAGAAAATCATCTCACACGGCCGTCTCAGACCCTTCCTCAACACCAACCAA
GATCCCGACGGATACGAGCACTCCACCCAGGCAGCATTTACCAGCTCATGAGAAGATGGTGCAAAGAAGG
TCATCATTTAGTAGTCAGTCCATAAATTCCCAGTCTGTTGGTTCATCATTAACACAGCCAGTGATGTCTC
AAGCTACAAATTTACCAATTCCACAAGGCATGTCCCAGTTTCAGTTTTCAGCTCAATTAGGAGCCATGCA
ACATCTGAAAGACCAATTGGAACAACGGACACGCATGATAGAAGCAAATATTCATCGGCAACAAGAAGAA
CTAAGAAAAATTCAAGAACAACTTCAGATGGTCCATGGTCAGGGGCTGCAGATGTTTTTGCAACAATCAA
ATCCTGGGTTGAATTTTGGTTCCGTTCAACTTTCTTCTGGAAATTCATCTAACATCCAGCAACTTGCACC
TATAAATATGCAAGGCCAAGTTGTTCCTACTAACCAGATTCAAAGTGGAATGAATACTGGACACATTGGC
ACAACTCAGCACATGATACAACAACAGACTTTACAGAGTACATCAACTCAGAGTCAACAAAATGTACTGA
GTGGGCACAGTCAGCAAACATCTCTACCCAGTCAGACACAGAGCACTCTTACAGCCCCACTGTATAACAC
TATGGTGATTTCTCAGCCTGCAGCCGGAAGCATGGTCCAGATTCCATCTAGTATGCCACAAAACAGCACC
CAGAGTGCTGCAGTAACTACATTCACTCAGGACAGGCAGATAAGATTTTCTCAAGGTCAACAACTTGTGA
CCAAATTAGTGACTGCTCCTGTAGCTTGTGGGGCAGTCATGGTACCTAGTACTATGCTTATGGGCCAGGT
GGTGACTGCATATCCTACTTTTGCTACACAACAGCAACAGTCACAGACATTGTCAGTAACGCAGCAGCAG
CAGCAGCAGAGCTCCCAGGAGCAGCAGCTCACTTCAGTTCAGCAACCATCTCAGGCTCAGCTGACCCAGC
CACCGCAACAATTTTTACAGACTTCTAGGTTGCTCCATGGGAATCCCTCAACTCAACTCATTCTCTCTGC
TGCATTTCCTCTACAACAGAGCACCTTCCCTCAGTCACATCACCAGCAACATCAGTCTCAGCAACAGCAG
CAACTCAGCCGGCACAGGACTGACAGCTTGCCCGACCCTTCCAAGGTTCAACCACAGTTGCCAACTTTCT
TGTACAAAGTGGTTGATATCGGTAAGCCTATCCCTAACCCTCTCCTCGGTCTCGATTCTACGTAGTAATG
AACTAGTCCGTAACTTGAAAGTATTTCGATTTCTTGGCTTTATATATCTTGTGGAAAGGACGAGTCAACC
AAAAGGACTTGCGATCT
