>Addgene plasmid #144971 | TFORF3495 | depositor partial sequence | sequence record 287029 | Barcode
GTCAACCAAAAGGACTTGCGATCT
